>Addgene plasmid #171505 | pX330A-Blimp1-L2-#1 | addgene full sequence | sequence record 337884 | Addgene NGS Result
CGCGCGCCGGGCGGGGCGGGGCGGGGCGAGGGGCGGGGCGGGGCGAGGCGGAGAGGTGCGGCGGCAGCCA
ATCAGAGCGGCGCGCTCCGAAAGTTTCCTTTTATGGCGAGGCGGCGGCGGCGGCGGCCCTATAAAAAGCG
AAGCGCGCGGCGGGCGGGAGTCGCTGCGCGCTGCCTTCGCCCCGTGCCCCGCTCCGCCGCCGCCTCGCGC
CGCCCGCCCCGGCTCTGACTGACCGCGTTACTCCCACAGGTGAGCGGGCGGGACGGCCCTTCTCCTCCGG
GCTGTAATTAGCTGAGCAAGAGGTAAGGGTTTAAGGGATGGTTGGTTGGTGGGGTATTAATGTTTAATTA
CCTGGAGCACCTGCCTGAAATCACTTTTTTTCAGGTTGGACCGGTGCCACCATGGACTATAAGGACCACG
ACGGAGACTACAAGGATCATGATATTGATTACAAAGACGATGACGATAAGATGGCCCCAAAGAAGAAGCG
GAAGGTCGGTATCCACGGAGTCCCAGCAGCCGACAAGAAGTACAGCATCGGCCTGGACATCGGCACCAAC
TCTGTGGGCTGGGCCGTGATCACCGACGAGTACAAGGTGCCCAGCAAGAAATTCAAGGTGCTGGGCAACA
CCGACCGGCACAGCATCAAGAAGAACCTGATCGGAGCCCTGCTGTTCGACAGCGGCGAAACAGCCGAGGC
CACCCGGCTGAAGAGAACCGCCAGAAGAAGATACACCAGACGGAAGAACCGGATCTGCTATCTGCAAGAG
ATCTTCAGCAACGAGATGGCCAAGGTGGACGACAGCTTCTTCCACAGACTGGAAGAGTCCTTCCTGGTGG
AAGAGGATAAGAAGCACGAGCGGCACCCCATCTTCGGCAACATCGTGGACGAGGTGGCCTACCACGAGAA
GTACCCCACCATCTACCACCTGAGAAAGAAACTGGTGGACAGCACCGACAAGGCCGACCTGCGGCTGATC
TATCTGGCCCTGGCCCACATGATCAAGTTCCGGGGCCACTTCCTGATCGAGGGCGACCTGAACCCCGACA
ACAGCGACGTGGACAAGCTGTTCATCCAGCTGGTGCAGACCTACAACCAGCTGTTCGAGGAAAACCCCAT
CAACGCCAGCGGCGTGGACGCCAAGGCCATCCTGTCTGCCAGACTGAGCAAGAGCAGACGGCTGGAAAAT
CTGATCGCCCAGCTGCCCGGCGAGAAGAAGAATGGCCTGTTCGGAAACCTGATTGCCCTGAGCCTGGGCC
TGACCCCCAACTTCAAGAGCAACTTCGACCTGGCCGAGGATGCCAAACTGCAGCTGAGCAAGGACACCTA
CGACGACGACCTGGACAACCTGCTGGCCCAGATCGGCGACCAGTACGCCGACCTGTTTCTGGCCGCCAAG
AACCTGTCCGACGCCATCCTGCTGAGCGACATCCTGAGAGTGAACACCGAGATCACCAAGGCCCCCCTGA
GCGCCTCTATGATCAAGAGATACGACGAGCACCACCAGGACCTGACCCTGCTGAAAGCTCTCGTGCGGCA
GCAGCTGCCTGAGAAGTACAAAGAGATTTTCTTCGACCAGAGCAAGAACGGCTACGCCGGCTACATTGAC
GGCGGAGCCAGCCAGGAAGAGTTCTACAAGTTCATCAAGCCCATCCTGGAAAAGATGGACGGCACCGAGG
AACTGCTCGTGAAGCTGAACAGAGAGGACCTGCTGCGGAAGCAGCGGACCTTCGACAACGGCAGCATCCC
CCACCAGATCCACCTGGGAGAGCTGCACGCCATTCTGCGGCGGCAGGAAGATTTTTACCCATTCCTGAAG
GACAACCGGGAAAAGATCGAGAAGATCCTGACCTTCCGCATCCCCTACTACGTGGGCCCTCTGGCCAGGG
GAAACAGCAGATTCGCCTGGATGACCAGAAAGAGCGAGGAAACCATCACCCCCTGGAACTTCGAGGAAGT
GGTGGACAAGGGCGCTTCCGCCCAGAGCTTCATCGAGCGGATGACCAACTTCGATAAGAACCTGCCCAAC
GAGAAGGTGCTGCCCAAGCACAGCCTGCTGTACGAGTACTTCACCGTGTATAACGAGCTGACCAAAGTGA
AATACGTGACCGAGGGAATGAGAAAGCCCGCCTTCCTGAGCGGCGAGCAGAAAAAGGCCATCGTGGACCT
GCTGTTCAAGACCAACCGGAAAGTGACCGTGAAGCAGCTGAAAGAGGACTACTTCAAGAAAATCGAGTGC
TTCGACTCCGTGGAAATCTCCGGCGTGGAAGATCGGTTCAACGCCTCCCTGGGCACATACCACGATCTGC
TGAAAATTATCAAGGACAAGGACTTCCTGGACAATGAGGAAAACGAGGACATTCTGGAAGATATCGTGCT
GACCCTGACACTGTTTGAGGACAGAGAGATGATCGAGGAACGGCTGAAAACCTATGCCCACCTGTTCGAC
GACAAAGTGATGAAGCAGCTGAAGCGGCGGAGATACACCGGCTGGGGCAGGCTGAGCCGGAAGCTGATCA
ACGGCATCCGGGACAAGCAGTCCGGCAAGACAATCCTGGATTTCCTGAAGTCCGACGGCTTCGCCAACAG
AAACTTCATGCAGCTGATCCACGACGACAGCCTGACCTTTAAAGAGGACATCCAGAAAGCCCAGGTGTCC
GGCCAGGGCGATAGCCTGCACGAGCACATTGCCAATCTGGCCGGCAGCCCCGCCATTAAGAAGGGCATCC
TGCAGACAGTGAAGGTGGTGGACGAGCTCGTGAAAGTGATGGGCCGGCACAAGCCCGAGAACATCGTGAT
CGAAATGGCCAGAGAGAACCAGACCACCCAGAAGGGACAGAAGAACAGCCGCGAGAGAATGAAGCGGATC
GAAGAGGGCATCAAAGAGCTGGGCAGCCAGATCCTGAAAGAACACCCCGTGGAAAACACCCAGCTGCAGA
ACGAGAAGCTGTACCTGTACTACCTGCAGAATGGGCGGGATATGTACGTGGACCAGGAACTGGACATCAA
CCGGCTGTCCGACTACGATGTGGACCATATCGTGCCTCAGAGCTTTCTGAAGGACGACTCCATCGACAAC
AAGGTGCTGACCAGAAGCGACAAGAACCGGGGCAAGAGCGACAACGTGCCCTCCGAAGAGGTCGTGAAGA
AGATGAAGAACTACTGGCGGCAGCTGCTGAACGCCAAGCTGATTACCCAGAGAAAGTTCGACAATCTGAC
CAAGGCCGAGAGAGGCGGCCTGAGCGAACTGGATAAGGCCGGCTTCATCAAGAGACAGCTGGTGGAAACC
CGGCAGATCACAAAGCACGTGGCACAGATCCTGGACTCCCGGATGAACACTAAGTACGACGAGAATGACA
AGCTGATCCGGGAAGTGAAAGTGATCACCCTGAAGTCCAAGCTGGTGTCCGATTTCCGGAAGGATTTCCA
GTTTTACAAAGTGCGCGAGATCAACAACTACCACCACGCCCACGACGCCTACCTGAACGCCGTCGTGGGA
ACCGCCCTGATCAAAAAGTACCCTAAGCTGGAAAGCGAGTTCGTGTACGGCGACTACAAGGTGTACGACG
TGCGGAAGATGATCGCCAAGAGCGAGCAGGAAATCGGCAAGGCTACCGCCAAGTACTTCTTCTACAGCAA
CATCATGAACTTTTTCAAGACCGAGATTACCCTGGCCAACGGCGAGATCCGGAAGCGGCCTCTGATCGAG
ACAAACGGCGAAACCGGGGAGATCGTGTGGGATAAGGGCCGGGATTTTGCCACCGTGCGGAAAGTGCTGA
GCATGCCCCAAGTGAATATCGTGAAAAAGACCGAGGTGCAGACAGGCGGCTTCAGCAAAGAGTCTATCCT
GCCCAAGAGGAACAGCGATAAGCTGATCGCCAGAAAGAAGGACTGGGACCCTAAGAAGTACGGCGGCTTC
GACAGCCCCACCGTGGCCTATTCTGTGCTGGTGGTGGCCAAAGTGGAAAAGGGCAAGTCCAAGAAACTGA
AGAGTGTGAAAGAGCTGCTGGGGATCACCATCATGGAAAGAAGCAGCTTCGAGAAGAATCCCATCGACTT
TCTGGAAGCCAAGGGCTACAAAGAAGTGAAAAAGGACCTGATCATCAAGCTGCCTAAGTACTCCCTGTTC
GAGCTGGAAAACGGCCGGAAGAGAATGCTGGCCTCTGCCGGCGAACTGCAGAAGGGAAACGAACTGGCCC
TGCCCTCCAAATATGTGAACTTCCTGTACCTGGCCAGCCACTATGAGAAGCTGAAGGGCTCCCCCGAGGA
TAATGAGCAGAAACAGCTGTTTGTGGAACAGCACAAGCACTACCTGGACGAGATCATCGAGCAGATCAGC
GAGTTCTCCAAGAGAGTGATCCTGGCCGACGCTAATCTGGACAAAGTGCTGTCCGCCTACAACAAGCACC
GGGATAAGCCCATCAGAGAGCAGGCCGAGAATATCATCCACCTGTTTACCCTGACCAATCTGGGAGCCCC
TGCCGCCTTCAAGTACTTTGACACCACCATCGACCGGAAGAGGTACACCAGCACCAAAGAGGTGCTGGAC
GCCACCCTGATCCACCAGAGCATCACCGGCCTGTACGAGACACGGATCGACCTGTCTCAGCTGGGAGGCG
ACAAAAGGCCGGCGGCCACGAAAAAGGCCGGCCAGGCAAAAAAGAAAAAGTAAGAATTCCTAGAGCTCGC
TGATCAGCCTCGACTGTGCCTTCTAGTTGCCAGCCATCTGTTGTTTGCCCCTCCCCCGTGCCTTCCTTGA
CCCTGGAAGGTGCCACTCCCACTGTCCTTTCCTAATAAAATGAGGAAATTGCATCGCATTGTCTGAGTAG
GTGTCATTCTATTCTGGGGGGTGGGGTGGGGCAGGACAGCAAGGGGGAGGATTGGGAAGAGAATAGCAGG
CATGCTGGGGAGCGGCCGCAGGAACCCCTAGTGATGGAGTTGGCCACTCCCTCTCTGCGCGCTCGCTCGC
TCACTGAGGCCGGGCGACCAAAGGTCGCCCGACGCCCGGGCTTTGCCCGGGCGGCCTCAGTGAGCGAGCG
AGCGCGCAGCTGCCTGCAGGAAAGAGCCCACAACCCCTCACTTGGTGGGCCAGTCCTCTGATAGACTGTG
TCCCCTGGATACCCGTATTCTAGAGCTAGCGAATTCGAATTTAAATCGGATCCGCGGCCGCGAAGGATCT
GCGATCGCTCCGGTGCCCGTCAGTGGGCAGAGCGCACATCGCCCACAGTCCCCGAGAAGTTGGGGGGAGG
GGTCGGCAATTGAACGGGTGCCTAGAGAAGGTGGCGCGGGGTAAACTGGGAAAGTGATGTCGTGTACTGG
CTCCGCCTTTTTCCCGAGGGTGGGGGAGAACCGTATATAAGTGCAGTAGTCGCCGTGAACGTTCTTTTTC
GCAACGGGTTTGCCGCCAGAACACAGCTGAAGCTTCGAGGGGCTCGCATCTCTCCTTCACGCGCCCGCCG
CCCTACCTGAGGCCGCCATCCACGCCGGTTGAGTCGCGTTCTGCCGCCTCCCGCCTGTGGTGCCTCCTGA
ACTGCGTCCGCCGTCTAGGTAAGTTTAAAGCTCAGGTCGAGACCGGGCCTTTGTCCGGCGCTCCCTTGGA
GCCTACCTAGACTCAGCCGGCTCTCCACGCTTTGCCTGACCCTGCTTGCTCAACTCTACGTCTTTGTTTC
GTTTTCTGTTCTGCGCCGTTACAGATCCAAGCTGTGACCGGCGCCTACGCTAGACGCCACCATGGAGAGC
GACGAGAGCGGCCTGCCCGCCATGGAGATCGAGTGCCGCATCACCGGCACCCTGAACGGCGTGGAGTTCG
AGCTGGTGGGCGGCGGAGAGGGCACCCCCAAGCAGGGCCGCATGACCAACAAGATGAAGAGCACCAAAGG
CGCCCTGACCTTCAGCCCCTACCTGCTGAGCCACGTGATGGGCTACGGCTTCTACCACTTCGGCACCTAC
CCCAGCGGCTACGAGAACCCCTTCCTGCACGCCATCAACAACGGCGGCTACACCAACACCCGCATCGAGA
AGTACGAGGACGGCGGCGTGCTGCACGTGAGCTTCAGCTACCGCTACGAGGCCGGCCGCGTGATCGGCGA
CTTCAAGGTGGTGGGCACCGGCTTCCCCGAGGACAGCGTGATCTTCACCGACAAGATCATCCGCAGCAAC
GCCACCGTGGAGCACCTGCACCCCATGGGCGATAACGTGCTGGTGGGCAGCTTCGCCCGCACCTTCAGCC
TGCGCGACGGCGGCTACTACAGCTTCGTGGTGGACAGCCACATGCACTTCAAGAGCGCCATCCACCCCAG
CATCCTGCAGAACGGGGGCCCCATGTTCGCCTTCCGCCGCGTGGAGGAGCTGCACAGCAACACCGAGCTG
GGCATCGTGGAGTACCAGCACGCCTTCAAGACCCCCATCGCCTTCGCCAGATCCCGCGCTCAGTCGTCCA
ATTCTGCCGTGGACGGCACCGCCGGACCCGGCTCCACCGGATCTCGCGAGGGCAGAGGAAGTCTTCTAAC
ATGCGGTGACGTGGAGGAGAATCCCGGCCCTATGACCGAGTACAAGCCCACGGTGCGCCTCGCCACCCGC
GACGACGTCCCCAGGGCCGTACGCACCCTCGCCGCCGCGTTCGCCGACTACCCCGCCACGCGCCACACCG
TCGATCCGGACCGCCACATCGAGCGGGTCACCGAGCTGCAAGAACTCTTCCTCACGCGCGTCGGGCTCGA
CATCGGCAAGGTGTGGGTCGCGGACGACGGCGCCGCGGTGGCGGTCTGGACCACGCCGGAGAGCGTCGAA
GCGGGGGCGGTGTTCGCCGAGATCGGCCCGCGCATGGCCGAGTTGAGCGGTTCCCGGCTGGCCGCGCAGC
AACAGATGGAAGGCCTCCTGGCGCCGCACCGGCCCAAGGAGCCCGCGTGGTTCCTGGCCACCGTCGGCGT
CTCGCCCGACCACCAGGGCAAGGGTCTGGGCAGCGCCGTCGTGCTCCCCGGAGTGGAGGCGGCCGAGCGC
GCCGGGGTGCCCGCCTTCCTGGAGACCTCCGCGCCCCGCAACCTCCCCTTCTACGAGCGGCTCGGCTTCA
CCGTCACCGCCGACGTCGAGGTGCCCGAAGGACCGCGCACCTGGTGCATGACCCGCAAGCCCGGTGCCTG
AAATCAACCTCTGGATTACAAAATTTGTGAAAGATTGACTGGTATTCTTAACTATGTTGCTCCTTTTACG
CTATGTGGATACGCTGCTTTAATGCCTTTGTATCATGCGTTAACTAAACTTGTTTATTGCAGCTTATAAT
GGTTACAAATAAAGCAATAGCATCACAAATTTCACAAATAAAGCATTTTTTTCACTGCATTCTAGTTGTG
GTTTGTCCAAACTCATCAATGTATCTTATCATGTCTGGAATTGACTCAAATGATGTCAATTAGTCTATCA
GAAGCTCATCTGGTCTCCCTTCCGGGCCTGCAGGGGCGCCTGATGCGGTATTTTCTCCTTACGCATCTGT
GCGGTATTTCACACCGCATA
[95 nt withheld, positions 7511-7605]
T
[46 nt withheld, positions 7607-7652]
C
[141 nt withheld, positions 7654-7794]
CCTTTGACGTTGGAGTCCACGTTCTTT
[37 nt withheld, positions 7822-7858]
ACTCTATCTCGGGCTATTCTTTTGATTTATAAGGGATTTTGCCGATTTCGGTCTATTGGTTAAAAAATGA
GCTGATTTAACAAAAATTTAACGCGAATTTTAACAAAATATTAACGTTTACAATTTTATGGTGCACTCTC
AGTACAATCTGCTCTGATGCCGCATAGTTAAGCCAGCCCCGACACCCGCCAACACCCGCTGACGCGCCCT
GACGGGCTTGTCTGCTCCCGGCATCCGCTTACAGACAAGCTGTGACCGTCTCCGGGAGCTGCATGTGTCA
GAGGTTTTCACCGTCATCACCGAAACGCGCGAGACGAAAGGGCCTCGTGATACGCCTATTTTTATAGGTT
AATGTCATGATAATAATGGTTTCTTAGACGTCAGGTGGCACTTTTCGGGGAAATGTGCGCGGAACCCCTA
TTTGTTTATTTTTCTAAATACATTCAAATATGTATCCGCTCATGAGACAATAACCCTGATAAATGCTTCA
ATAATATTGAAAAAGGAAGAGTATGAGTATTCAACATTTCCGTGTCGCCCTTATTCCCTTTTTTGCGGCA
TTTTGCCTTCCTGTTTTTGCTCACCCAGAAACGCTGGTGAAAGTAAAAGATGCTGAAGATCAGTTGGGTG
CACGAGTGGGTTACATCGAACTGGATCTCAACAGCGGTAAGATCCTTGAGAGTTTTCGCCCCGAAGAACG
TTTTCCAATGATGAGCACTTTTAAAGTTCTGCTATGTGGCGCGGTATTATCCCGTATTGACGCCGGGCAA
GAGCAACTCGGTCGCCGCATACACTATTCTCAGAATGACTTGGTTGAGTACTCACCAGTCACAGAAAAGC
ATCTTACGGATGGCATGACAGTAAGAGAATTATGCAGTGCTGCCATAACCATGAGTGATAACACTGCGGC
CAACTTACTTCTGACAACGATCGGAGGACCGAAGGAGCTAACCGCTTTTTTGCACAACATGGGGGATCAT
GTAACTCGCCTTGATCGTTGGGAACCGGAGCTGAATGAAGCCATACCAAACGACGAGCGTGACACCACGA
TGCCTGTAGCAATGGCAACAACGTTGCGCAAACTATTAACTGGCGAACTACTTACTCTAGCTTCCCGGCA
ACAATTAATAGACTGGATGGAGGCGGATAAAGTTGCAGGACCACTTCTGCGCTCGGCCCTTCCGGCTGGC
TGGTTTATTGCTGATAAATCTGGAGCCGGTGAGCGTGGAAGCCGCGGTATCATTGCAGCACTGGGGCCAG
ATGGTAAGCCCTCCCGTATCGTAGTTATCTACACGACGGGGAGTCAGGCAACTATGGATGAACGAAATAG
ACAGATCGCTGAGATAGGTGCCTCACTGATTAAGCATTGGTAACTGTCAGACCAAGTTTACTCATATATA
CTTTAGATTGATTTAAAACTTCATTTTTAATTTAAAAGGATCTAGGTGAAGATCCTTTTTGATAATCTCA
TGACCAAAATCCCTTAACGTGAGTTTTCGTTCCACTGAGCGTCAGACCCCGTAGAAAAGATCAAAGGATC
TTCTTGAGATCCTTTTTTTCTGCGCGTAATCTGCTGCTTGCAAACAAAAAAACCACCGCTACCAGCGGTG
GTTTGTTTGCCGGATCAAGAGCTACCAACTCTTTTTCCGAAGGTAACTGGCTTCAGCAGAGCGCAGATAC
CAAATACTGTTCTTCTAGTGTAGCCGTAGTTAGGCCACCACTTCAAGAACTCTGTAGCACCGCCTACATA
CCTCGCTCTGCTAATCCTGTTACCAGTGGCTGCTGCCAGTGGCGATAAGTCGTGTCTTACCGGGTTGGAC
TCAAGACGATAGTTACCGGATAAGGCGCAGCGGTCGGGCTGAACGGGGGGTTCGTGCACACAGCCCAGCT
TGGAGCGAACGACCTACACCGAACTGAGATACCTACAGCGTGAGCTATGAGAAAGCGCCACGCTTCCCGA
AGGGAGAAAGGCGGACAGGTATCCGGTAAGCGGCAGGGTCGGAACAGGAGAGCGCACGAGGGAGCTTCCA
GGGGGAAACGCCTGGTATCTTTATAGTCCTGTCGGGTTTCGCCACCTCTGACTTGAGCGTCGATTTTTGT
GATGCTCGTCAGGGGGGCGGAGCCTATGGAAAAACGCCAGCAACGCGGCCTTTTTACGGTTCCTGGCCTT
TTGCTGGCCTTTTGCTCACATGTGAGGGCCTATTTCCCATGATTCCTTCATATTTGCATATACGATACAA
GGCTGTTAGAGAGATAATTGGAATTAATTTGACTGTAAACACAAAGATATTAGTACAAAATACGTGACGT
AGAAAGTAATAATTTCTTGGGTAGTTTGCAGTTTTAAAATTATGTTTTAAAATGGACTATCATATGCTTA
CCGTAACTTGAAAGTATTTCGATTTCTTGGCTTTATATATCTTGTGGAAAGGACGAAACACCGGTTTAGA
GCTAGTCGCCATGGTTTTAGAGCTAGAAATAGCAAGTTAAAATAAGGCTAGTCCGTTATCAACTTGAAAA
AGTGGCACCGAGTCGGTGCTTTTTTGTTTTAGAGCTAGAAATAGCAAGTTAAAATAAGGCTAGTCCGTTT
TTAGCGCGTGCGCCAATTCTGCAGACAAATGGCTCTAGAGGTACCCGTTACATAACTTACGGTAAATGGC
CCGCCTGGCTGACCGCCCAACGACCCCCGCCCATTGACGTCAATAGTAACGCCAATAGGGACTTTCCATT
GACGTCAATGGGTGGAGTATTTACGGTAAACTGCCCACTTGGCAGTACATCAAGTGTATCATATGCCAAG
TACGCCCCCTATTGACGTCAATGACGGTAAATGGCCCGCCTGGCATTGTGCCCAGTACATGACCTTATGG
GACTTTCCTACTTGGCAGTACATCTACGTATTAGTCATCGCTATTACCATGGTCGAGGTGAGCCCCACGT
TCTGCTTCACTCTCCCCATCTCCCCCCCCTCCCCACCCCCAATTTTGTATTTATTTATTTTTTAATTATT
TTGTGCAGCGATGGGGGCGGGGGGGGGGGGGGGG
Features (pLannotate 1.2.2; 24 found; start..end, strand, type, name):
    157..384     +  intron         hybrid intron: hybrid between chicken β-actin (CBA) and minute virus of mice (MMV) introns (Gray et al., 2011)
    522..2123    +  CDS            Cas9(N): N-terminal portion of Streptococcus pyogenes Cas9 (Zetsche et al., 2015)
   2124..4622    +  CDS            Cas9(C): C-terminal portion of Streptococcus pyogenes Cas9 (Zetsche et al., 2015)
   4623..4670    +  CDS            nucleoplasmin NLS: bipartite nuclear localization signal from nucleoplasmin
   4704..4815    +  polyA_signal   bGH poly(A) signal: bovine growth hormone polyadenylation signal
   4920..5060    +  repeat_region  AAV2 ITR: inverted terminal repeat of adeno-associated virus serotype 2 inverted
   5205..5416    +  promoter       EF-1α core promoter: core promoter for human elongation factor EF-1α
   5429..5697    +  LTR            5' LTR (truncated): truncated 5' long terminal repeat (LTR) from human T-cell leukemia virus (HTLV) type 1
   5754..6418    +  CDS            CopGFP (fragment): green fluorescent protein 2 from Pontellina plumata, also known as ppluGFP2 (Shagin et al., 2004)
   6542..7141    +  CDS            PuroR: puromycin N-acetyltransferase; pac from Streptomyces alboniger; confers resistance to puromycin
   7142..7248    +  misc_feature   WPRE (fragment): woodchuck hepatitis virus posttranscriptional regulatory element
   7257..7378    +  polyA_signal   SV40 poly(A) signal: SV40 polyadenylation signal
   7459..7510    -  misc_feature   bom (fragment): basis of mobility region from pBR322
   7529..7984    +  rep_origin     f1 ori (sequence partly withheld): f1 bacteriophage origin of replication; arrow indicates direction of (+) strand synthesis
   7985..8034    -  misc_feature   bom (fragment): basis of mobility region from pBR322
   8136..8171    -  CDS            rop (fragment): Rop protein, which maintains plasmids at low copy number; rop
   8266..8370    +  promoter       AmpR promoter: bla
   8371..9231    +  CDS            AmpR: β-lactamase; bla; confers resistance to ampicillin, carbenicillin, and related antibiotics
   9402..9990    +  rep_origin     ori: high-copy-number ColE1/pMB1/pBR322/pUC origin of replication
  10052..10292   +  promoter       U6 promoter: RNA polymerase III promoter for human U6 snRNA
  10322..10397   +  misc_RNA       gRNA scaffold: guide RNA scaffold for the Streptococcus pyogenes CRISPR/Cas9 system
  10404..10447   +  misc_RNA       gRNA scaffold (fragment): guide RNA scaffold for the Streptococcus pyogenes CRISPR/Cas9 system
  10494..10779   +  enhancer       CMV enhancer: human cytomegalovirus immediate early enhancer; contains an 18-bp deletion relative to the standard CMV enhancer
  10781..156     +  promoter       chicken β-actin promoter (across the origin): No description available
