[The description below was written by a language model from this plasmid's Addgene catalogue record and pLannotate feature annotations shown in this document.]
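Description:
pX330A-Blimp1-L2-#1 is a mammalian CRISPR/Cas9 expression plasmid built on the pX330A backbone, carrying a single guide RNA directed against the mouse Blimp1 (Prdm1) gene. It is propagated in E. coli as a high-copy plasmid through a ColE1/pUC-type origin and selected with ampicillin via the β-lactamase gene. An f1 phage origin is also present, along with small remnants of pBR322 bom and rop sequences.

The sequenced plasmid contains three expression units. A human U6 RNA polymerase III promoter drives the Prdm1-targeting spacer fused to the Streptococcus pyogenes gRNA scaffold; a second, partial scaffold fragment is annotated just downstream. Next, a CMV enhancer and chicken β-actin promoter with a hybrid CBA/MVM intron drive S. pyogenes Cas9. The annotation splits Cas9 into N- and C-terminal portions, but these are contiguous and so appear to form one full-length coding region, ending in a nucleoplasmin nuclear localization signal and a bGH polyadenylation signal. A single AAV2 ITR follows, a leftover of the parental vector rather than a functional packaging pair.

The feature table also shows a third cassette that the catalogue fields do not mention: an EF-1α core promoter with an HTLV-1 LTR segment upstream of CopGFP and a puromycin resistance gene, followed by a partial WPRE and an SV40 poly(A) signal. This should allow transfected cells to be identified by fluorescence or enriched with puromycin, although the linker between the two coding regions is not annotated.

The stated purpose is deletion of a genomic locus within Prdm1. The record does not specify which region "L2" denotes or which partner guides are used with it.
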