Addgene plasmid #171505: pX330A-Blimp1-L2-#1
Purpose: deletion of a genomic locus in Blimp1(Prdm1) gene
Depositing lab: Hans Schöler. Depositing organization: Max Planck Institute for Molecular Biomedicine. Publication: Residual pluripotency is required for inductive germ cell segregation. Aramaki S, Kagiwada S, Wu G, Obridge D, Adachi K, Kutejova E, Lickert H, Hubner K, Scholer HR. EMBO Rep. 2021 Aug 4;22(8):e52553. doi: 10.15252/embr.202152553. Epub 2021 Jun 22. PubMed 34156139.
Backbone
  Vector backbone: px330A
  Vector type: Mammalian Expression, CRISPR
Growth in bacteria
  Bacterial resistance: Ampicillin, 100 μg/mL
  Growth temperature: 37°C
  Growth strain: DH5alpha
  Copy number: High Copy
Gene/Insert
  Gene/Insert name: Blimp1 (alt name: Prdm1)
  gRNA/shRNA sequence: GTTTAGAGCTAGTCGCCATG
  Species: M. musculus (mouse)
  Entrez Gene: Prdm1 (a.k.a. Blimp-1, Blimp1, PRDI-BF1, ZNFPR1A1, b2b1765Clo)
  Cloning method: Restriction Enzyme; 5′ cloning site unknown (unknown if destroyed); 3′ cloning site unknown (unknown if destroyed)
  Sequencing primers: 5′ unknown
Terms and licenses: Academic/Nonprofit Terms; Industry Terms: Not Available to Industry
How to cite: pX330A-Blimp1-L2-#1 was a gift from Hans Schöler (Addgene plasmid # 171505 ; http://n2t.net/addgene:171505 ; RRID:Addgene_171505)
